Addgene plasmid #31385: pT-FLAG
Purpose: (Empty Backbone)
Depositing lab: Yegor Vassetzky. Depositing organization: CNRS, Delegation Ile-de-France Est. Publication: A set of vectors for introduction of antibiotic resistance genes by in vitro Cre-mediated recombination. Dmitriev PV, Vassetzky YS. BMC Res Notes. 2008 Dec 23;1:135. doi: 10.1186/1756-0500-1-135. PubMed 19105832.
Backbone
  Vector backbone: phrGFP
  Backbone manufacturer: Stratagene
  Backbone size (bp): 3501
  Vector type: Mammalian Expression
Growth in bacteria
  Bacterial resistance: Ampicillin, 100 μg/mL
  Growth temperature: 37°C
  Growth strain: DH5alpha
  Copy number: Low Copy
Gene/Insert
  Gene/Insert name: None
  Tag / fusion protein: FLAG (N terminal on backbone)
  Cloning method: Restriction Enzyme; 5′ cloning site NheI (destroyed during cloning); 3′ cloning site EcoRI (destroyed during cloning)
  Sequencing primers: 5′ n/a
Terms and licenses: Academic/Nonprofit Terms; Industry Terms: Not Available to Industry
How to cite: pT-FLAG was a gift from Yegor Vassetzky (Addgene plasmid # 31385 ; http://n2t.net/addgene:31385 ; RRID:Addgene_31385)
