[The description below was written by a language model from this plasmid's Addgene catalogue record and pLannotate feature annotations shown in this document.]
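Description:
pT-FLAG is an empty mammalian expression backbone derived from the Stratagene phrGFP vector, designed for producing proteins with an N-terminal FLAG epitope. No insert is present; the catalogue notes that the NheI and EcoRI sites used during construction were destroyed. The annotated sequence (about 3.5 kb) shows a CMV immediate-early enhancer and promoter positioned just upstream, across the circular junction, of a short FLAG-coding segment (annotated as a fragment of 3xFLAG) followed directly by a multiple cloning site. An open reading frame cloned in frame here would therefore be transcribed from CMV as a FLAG fusion. Downstream lie SV40-derived sequences, including fragments of the small t intron and large T coding region, which are remnants of the SV40 3′ processing cassette, and the SV40 polyadenylation signal that terminates the transcript. A T7 promoter in reverse orientation and a small lacZα fragment sit next to the cloning site.

For propagation in E. coli the plasmid carries a ColE1/pUC-type origin and a β-lactamase gene conferring ampicillin resistance, plus an f1 origin for single-stranded DNA production. The feature table describes the origin as high copy, whereas the catalogue entry lists the plasmid as low copy. No mammalian selection marker is annotated. Instead, a single loxP site lies in the region between an annotated AmpR promoter and the AmpR coding sequence. According to the associated publication title, the plasmid belongs to a vector set in which antibiotic resistance genes are introduced by in vitro Cre-mediated recombination, so this loxP site presumably serves as the acceptor for a resistance cassette from a loxP-bearing donor, though the record does not detail the donor or the markers.
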