Features (pLannotate 1.2.2; 14 found; start..end, strand, type, name):
     15..35      +  CDS            3xFLAG (fragment): three tandem FLAG® epitope tags
     39..81      +  misc_feature   MCS (fragment): multiple cloning site
    127..145     -  promoter       T7 promoter: promoter for bacteriophage T7 RNA polymerase
    155..194     +  CDS            lacZα (fragment): LacZα fragment of β-galactosidase; lacZ fragment
    204..259     +  intron         small t intron (fragment): SV40 (simian virus 40) small t antigen intron
    259..396     +  CDS            large T antigen (fragment): large T antigen from SV40 (simian virus 40)
    419..540     +  polyA_signal   SV40 poly(A) signal: SV40 polyadenylation signal
    574..1002    -  rep_origin     f1 ori (sequence partly withheld): f1 bacteriophage origin of replication; arrow indicates direction of (+) strand synthesis
   1029..1131    +  promoter       AmpR promoter: bla
   1148..1181    -  protein_bind   loxP: Cre-mediated recombination occurs in the 8-bp core sequence (GCATACAT). Cre recombinase
   1223..2083    -  CDS            AmpR: β-lactamase; bla; confers resistance to ampicillin, carbenicillin, and related antibiotics
   2253..2841    +  rep_origin     ori: high-copy-number ColE1/pMB1/pBR322/pUC origin of replication
   3016..3319    +  enhancer       CMV enhancer: human cytomegalovirus immediate early enhancer
   3320..3523    +  promoter       CMV promoter: human cytomegalovirus (CMV) immediate early promoter
>Addgene plasmid #31385 | pT-FLAG | depositor full sequence | sequence record 14379 | Author sequence
CTAGCACCATGGATTACAAAGACGATGACGATAAACCTAGCTTCGAATTCTGCAGTCGACGGTACCGCGG
GCCCGGGATCCACCGGATCTAGATAATAGGGTACCAGGTAAGTGTACCCAATTCGCCCTATAGTGAGTCG
TATTACAATTCACTCGATCGCCCTTCCCAACAGTTGCGCAGCCTGAATGGCGAATGGAGATCCAATTTTT
AAGTGTATAATGTGTTAAACTACTGATTCTAATTGTTTGTGTATTTTAGATTCACAGTCCCAAGGCTCAT
TTCAGGCCCCTCAGTCCTCACAGTCTGTTCATGATCATAATCAGCCATACCACATTTGTAGAGGTTTTAC
TTGCTTTAAAAAACCTCCCACACCTCCCCCTGAACCTGAAACATAAAATGAATGCAATTGTTGTTGTTAA
CTTGTTTATTGCAGCTTATAATGGTTACAAATAAAGCAATAGCATCACAAATTTCACAAATAAAGCATTT
TTTTCACTGCATTCTAGTTGTGGTTTGTCCAAACTCATCAATGTATCTTAACGCGTAAATTGTAAGCGTT
AATATTTTGTTAAAATTCGCGTTAAATTTTTGTTAAATCAGCTCATTTTTTAACCAATAGGCCGAAATCG
GCAAAATCCCTTATAAATCAAAAGAATAGACCGAGATAGGGT
[37 nt withheld, positions 673-709]
AAAGAACGTGGACTCCAACGTCAAAGG
[49 nt withheld, positions 737-785]
T
[91 nt withheld, positions 787-877]
G
[124 nt withheld, positions 879-1002]
CAGGTGGCACTTTTCGGGGAAATGTGCGCGGAACCCCTATTTGTTTATTTTTCTAAATACATTCAAATAT
GTATCCGCTCATGAGACAATAACCCTGATAAATGCTTCAATAATATTGAAAAAGGAAGAATCCTGAGGCC
GGGCCATAACTTCGTATAATGTATGCTATACGAAGTTATCCATGGGCCCCCCCTCGACATGAGTAAACTT
GGTCTGACAGTTACCAATGCTTAATCAGTGAGGCACCTATCTCAGCGATCTGTCTATTTCGTTCATCCAT
AGTTGCCTGACTCCCCGTCGTGTAGATAACTACGATACGGGAGGGCTTACCATCTGGCCCCAGTGCTGCA
ATGATACCGCGAGACCCACGCTCACCGGCTCCAGATTTATCAGCAATAAACCAGCCAGCCGGAAGGGCCG
AGCGCAGAAGTGGTCCTGCAACTTTATCCGCCTCCATCCAGTCTATTAATTGTTGCCGGGAAGCTAGAGT
AAGTAGTTCGCCAGTTAATAGTTTGCGCAACGTTGTTGCCATTGCTACAGGCATCGTGGTGTCACGCTCG
TCGTTTGGTATGGCTTCATTCAGCTCCGGTTCCCAACGATCAAGGCGAGTTACATGATCCCCCATGTTGT
GCAAAAAAGCGGTTAGCTCCTTCGGTCCTCCGATCGTTGTCAGAAGTAAGTTGGCCGCAGTGTTATCACT
CATGGTTATGGCAGCACTGCATAATTCTCTTACTGTCATGCCATCCGTAAGATGCTTTTCTGTGACTGGT
GAGTACTCAACCAAGTCATTCTGAGAATAGTGTATGCGGCGACCGAGTTGCTCTTGCCCGGCGTCAATAC
GGGATAATACCGCGCCACATAGCAGAACTTTAAAAGTGCTCATCATTGGAAAACGTTCTTCGGGGCGAAA
ACTCTCAAGGATCTTACCGCTGTTGAGATCCAGTTCGATGTAACCCACTCGTGCACCCAACTGATCTTCA
GCATCTTTTACTTTCACCAGCGTTTCTGGGTGAGCAAAAACAGGAAGGCAAAATGCCGCAAAAAAGGGAA
TAAGGGCGACACGGAAATGTTGAATACTCATACTCTTCCTCAGGTTACTCATATATACTTTAGATTGATT
TAAAACTTCATTTTTAATTTAAAAGGATCTAGGTGAAGATCCTTTTTGATAATCTCATGACCAAAATCCC
TTAACGTGAGTTTTCGTTCCACTGAGCGTCAGACCCCGTAGAAAAGATCAAAGGATCTTCTTGAGATCCT
TTTTTTCTGCGCGTAATCTGCTGCTTGCAAACAAAAAAACCACCGCTACCAGCGGTGGTTTGTTTGCCGG
ATCAAGAGCTACCAACTCTTTTTCCGAAGGTAACTGGCTTCAGCAGAGCGCAGATACCAAATACTGTCCT
TCTAGTGTAGCCGTAGTTAGGCCACCACTTCAAGAACTCTGTAGCACCGCCTACATACCTCGCTCTGCTA
ATCCTGTTACCAGTGGCTGCTGCCAGTGGCGATAAGTCGTGTCTTACCGGGTTGGACTCAAGACGATAGT
TACCGGATAAGGCGCAGCGGTCGGGCTGAACGGGGGGTTCGTGCACACAGCCCAGCTTGGAGCGAACGAC
CTACACCGAACTGAGATACCTACAGCGTGAGCTATGAGAAAGCGCCACGCTTCCCGAAGGGAGAAAGGCG
GACAGGTATCCGGTAAGCGGCAGGGTCGGAACAGGAGAGCGCACGAGGGAGCTTCCAGGGGGAAACGCCT
GGTATCTTTATAGTCCTGTCGGGTTTCGCCACCTCTGACTTGAGCGTCGATTTTTGTGATGCTCGTCAGG
GGGGCGGAGCCTATGGAAAAACGCCAGCAACGCGGCCTTTTTACGGTTCCTGGCCTTTTGCTGGCCTTTT
GCTCACATGTTCTTTCCTGCGTTATCCCCTGATTCTGTGGATAACCGTATTACCGCCATGCATTAGTTAT
TAATAGTAATCAATTACGGGGTCATTAGTTCATAGCCCATATATGGAGTTCCGCGTTACATAACTTACGG
TAAATGGCCCGCCTGGCTGACCGCCCAACGACCCCCGCCCATTGACGTCAATAATGACGTATGTTCCCAT
AGTAACGCCAATAGGGACTTTCCATTGACGTCAATGGGTGGAGTATTTACGGTAAACTGCCCACTTGGCA
GTACATCAAGTGTATCATATGCCAAGTACGCCCCCTATTGACGTCAATGACGGTAAATGGCCCGCCTGGC
ATTATGCCCAGTACATGACCTTATGGGACTTTCCTACTTGGCAGTACATCTACGTATTAGTCATCGCTAT
TACCATGGTGATGCGGTTTTGGCAGTACATCAATGGGCGTGGATAGCGGTTTGACTCACGGGGATTTCCA
AGTCTCCACCCCATTGACGTCAATGGGAGTTTGTTTTGGCACCAAAATCAACGGGACTTTCCAAAATGTC
GTAACAACTCCGCCCCATTGACGCAAATGGGCGGTAGGCGTGTACGGTGGGAGGTCTATATAAGCAGAGC
TGGTTTAGTGAACCGTCAGATCCG
