>Addgene plasmid #31385 | pT-FLAG | addgene partial sequence | sequence record 43218 | CMV-F 5'-CGCAAATGGGCGGTAGGCGTG-3'
CTGGTTAGTGAACCGTCAGATCCGCTAGCACCATGGATTACAAAGACGATGACGATAAACCTAGCTTCGA
ATTCTGCAGTCGACGGTACCGCGGGCCCGGGATCCACCGGATCTAGATAATAGGGTACCAGGTAAGTGTA
CCCAATTCGCCCTATAGTGAGTCGTATTACAATTCACTCGATCGCCCTTCCCAACAGTTGCGCAGCCTGA
ATGGCGAATGGAGATCCAATTTTTAAGTGTATAATGTGTTAAACTACTGATTCTAATTGTTTGTGTATTT
TAGATTCACAGTCCCAAGGCTCATTTCAGGCCCCTCAGTCCTCACAGTCTGTTCATGATCATAATCAGCC
ATACCACATTTGTAGAGGTTTTACTTGCTTTAAAAAACCTCCCACACCTCCCCCTGAACCTGAAACATAA
AATGAATGCAATTGTTGTTGTTAACTTGTTTATTGCAGCTTATAATGGTTACAAATAAAGCAATAGCATC
ACAAATTTCACAAATAAAGCATTTTTTTCACTGCATTCTAGTTGTGGTTTGTCCAAACTCATCAATGTAT
CTTAACGCGTAAATTGTAAGCGTTAATATTTTGTTAAAATTCGCGTTAAATTTTTGTTAAATCAGCTCAT
TTTTTAACCAATAGGCCGAAATCGGCAAAATCCCTTATAAATCAAAAGAATAGACCGAGATAGGGT
[37 nt withheld, positions 697-733]
AAAGAACGTGGACTCCAACGTCAAAGG
[49 nt withheld, positions 761-809]
TAATCAAGTTTTTTGG
